Addgene plasmid #15395: pEsg1-ps-6K-Luc
Depositing lab: Shinya Yamanaka. Depositing organization: Kyoto University, Center for iPS Cell Research and Application. Publication: Identification and targeted disruption of the mouse gene encoding ESG1 (PH34/ECAT2/DPPA5). Amano H, Itakura K, Maruyama M, Ichisaka T, Nakagawa M, Yamanaka S. BMC Dev Biol. 2006 Feb 28;6:11. doi: 10.1186/1471-213X-6-11. PubMed 16504174.
Backbone
  Vector backbone: pGV-BM2
  Backbone size w/o insert (bp): 5000
  Vector type: Luciferase
Growth in bacteria
  Bacterial resistance: Ampicillin, 100 μg/mL
  Growth temperature: 37°C
  Growth strain: DH5alpha
  Copy number: High Copy
Gene/Insert
  Gene/Insert name: Upstream region of mouse Esg1 pseudogene
  Species: M. musculus (mouse)
  Insert size (bp): 6000
  Cloning method: Restriction Enzyme; 5′ cloning site MluI (not destroyed); 3′ cloning site XhoI (not destroyed)
  Sequencing primers: 5′ pGV-2U
Terms and licenses: Academic/Nonprofit Terms; Industry Terms: Not Available to Industry
How to cite: pEsg1-ps-6K-Luc was a gift from Shinya Yamanaka (Addgene plasmid # 15395 ; http://n2t.net/addgene:15395 ; RRID:Addgene_15395)
