[The description below was written by a language model from this plasmid's Addgene catalogue record.]
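Description:
pEsg1-ps-6K-Luc is a luciferase reporter plasmid built on the pGV-BM2 backbone, recorded as roughly 5 kb without insert. It is propagated in E. coli as a high-copy plasmid under ampicillin selection. The record gives no feature table, so the origin of replication, the exact luciferase gene, and any polyadenylation or other regulatory elements carried by the backbone are not stated.

The insert is an approximately 6 kb fragment of mouse genomic DNA from the region upstream of an Esg1 pseudogene. It was cloned by restriction digestion between MluI and XhoI sites, both of which remain intact, so the fragment can be excised or exchanged. Given the vector type, the genomic fragment is presumably positioned ahead of the luciferase coding sequence so that any promoter or enhancer activity it contains drives reporter expression, although the record does not spell out this arrangement or say whether the backbone supplies a minimal promoter of its own.

Esg1 (also known as PH34, ECAT2 or DPPA5) is a mouse gene, and this plasmid comes from work that identified and disrupted that locus. A reporter carrying the pseudogene's 5′ flanking sequence would typically be used in transient transfection assays to test whether that region has transcriptional activity, probably in comparison with the corresponding upstream region of the functional Esg1 gene. The record does not name the cell types used or any companion constructs.
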