>Addgene plasmid #15395 | pEsg1-ps-6K-Luc | addgene partial sequence | sequence record 21769 | RVprimer3 5'-CTAGCAAAATAGGCTGTCCC-3'
TTCTCTATCGATAGGTACCGAGCTCTTACGCGTCTGAGAGCAGCTGCCCATCAGGAGGATATGATAGGGC
AACAAAGACAGAGGGGAAATATCTGAACAGGGAGAGAGATGGAGGGTGGAGAGGAGGAGGGTGCTGAAGA
GATGTTAAGGAAAACTAGCTTGCAGGACTTGGGGTCTCATCTTAAGAGAAATGCCTCGCCCACTCAGCAA
ATGAAGGTCAATGCCCATGCAGTACCTCTCATGATCAGGGCTTCTCTTTGAAGGCAAACCAAGAACACTT
CAGAAGGTGTTATACTTCTGTCAAGTAAATGATAAGAGCTAAAACTATGGTCCTAGAGAAGGGCATCTTA
CAAATTCCCGAGGGACCTGGTTGTCTGCTCTAGAGGAGGTGGGACCTGCCTGTGGGGCTGACAGTCAAGG
GCCTGTCTCATAGGACACACTGTCCAGTCATCACAGTTGAAATCGTCTCTGTGAGATTCATGACCTCCAT
GTACAACATGAGCCATGTTCTGAAGGACACTTGATGCTTACTTTTGTAGTTTTGGTCTTAGGTTTTCTTT
TCTTCTTTCTTTTCTTAACGCAGAATCTCTCTATAGACCGGCATCAAGCTCACAGAGATCCACCTGCCTA
TGCCTTTTGAGTGCTGGGATTAAATGTGCATGCCACACAACTGGCTTCTGTTTGTTTTTGAATGTGGGAG
TTATAATTTTTTCCTGTGTGTGTGTGTATATCATACTGTATATATATATCATA
